Addgene plasmid #126717: pZ_P-GAP-eGFP
Purpose: yeast plasmid overexpressing eGFP
Depositing lab: Menghao Cai. Depositing organization: East China University of Science and Technology. Publication: Engineered ethanol-driven biosynthetic system for improving production of acetyl-CoA derived drugs in Crabtree-negative yeast. Liu Y, Bai C, Liu Q, Xu Q, Qian Z, Peng Q, Yu J, Xu M, Zhou X, Zhang Y, Cai M. Metab Eng. 2019 Jul;54:275-284. doi: 10.1016/j.ymben.2019.05.001. Epub 2019 May 9. PubMed 31077813.
Backbone
  Vector backbone: pGAPZ_ A
  Backbone manufacturer: Invitrogen
  Backbone size w/o insert (bp): 3147
  Vector type: Yeast Expression
  Selectable markers: Zeocin
Growth in bacteria
  Bacterial resistance: Bleocin (Zeocin), 50 μg/mL
  Growth temperature: 37°C
  Growth strain: DH5alpha
  Copy number: Unknown
Gene/Insert
  Gene/Insert name: egfp
  Species: Mycobacterium tuberculosis H37Rv
  Insert size (bp): 723
  GenBank ID: AM697669.1
  Promoter: GAP
  Cloning method: Gibson Cloning
Terms and licenses: Academic/Nonprofit Terms; Industry Terms: Not Available to Industry
How to cite: pZ_P-GAP-eGFP was a gift from Menghao Cai (Addgene plasmid # 126717 ; http://n2t.net/addgene:126717 ; RRID:Addgene_126717)
