[The description below was written by a language model from this plasmid's Addgene catalogue record and pLannotate feature annotations shown in this document.]
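Description:
pZ_P-GAP-eGFP is a yeast expression plasmid built on the Invitrogen pGAPZ A backbone and intended for constitutive overexpression of green fluorescent protein in Pichia pastoris (Komagataella phaffii). The sequenced record is about 3.6 kb. In E. coli it replicates from a high-copy ColE1/pUC-type origin. No yeast replication origin is annotated, which fits the usual use of pGAPZ vectors as integrating plasmids, although the record does not describe the integration strategy. A single Sh ble (BleoR) gene provides Zeocin selection in both hosts. It sits behind tandem promoters, the S. cerevisiae TEF1 promoter for expression in yeast and the synthetic EM7 promoter for expression in bacteria, and is followed by the CYC1 terminator.

The expression cassette places the roughly 720 bp GFP coding sequence, inserted by Gibson assembly, directly downstream of the P. pastoris glyceraldehyde-3-phosphate dehydrogenase (GAP) promoter, a strong promoter that needs no methanol induction. The AOX1 terminator ends transcription. The automated annotation identifies the reading frame as yEGFP, the yeast-optimised enhanced GFP variant. The catalogue lists the insert species as Mycobacterium tuberculosis, which probably reflects the source of the cited sequence record rather than the origin of the fluorescent protein. A short His-tag-like fragment and a piece of AOX1 sequence lie between the GFP gene and the terminator. These appear to be backbone remnants, and the record does not indicate whether the tag is fused to GFP.

The stated purpose is eGFP overexpression in yeast. The associated work concerns engineering an ethanol-driven biosynthetic system in a Crabtree-negative yeast, so the plasmid plausibly served as a GAP-promoter fluorescent reporter or reference, though this role is not stated.
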