Features (pLannotate 1.2.2; 10 found; start..end, strand, type, name):
     63..539     +  promoter       GAP promoter: promoter for Pichia pastoris glyceraldehyde-3-phosphate dehydrogenase
    546..1262    +  CDS            yEGFP: yEGFP is a fluorescent protein published in 1997.
   1338..1355    +  CDS            capTEV™ (fragment): composite tag for in vivo biotinylation, TEV protease cleavage, and 6xHis tagging
   1366..1431    +  CDS            AOX1 (fragment): ALOX1_KOMPC - Experimental evidence at protein level: Swiss-Prot protein existence level 1. Major isoform of alcohol oxidase, which catalyzes the oxidation of methanol to formaldehyde and hydrogen peroxide, the first step in the methanol utilization pathway of methylotrophic yeasts. From Komagataella phaffii (strain ATCC 76273 / CBS 7435 / CECT 11047 / NRRL Y-11430 / Wegner 21-1) (Yeast) (Pichia pastoris).
   1435..1681    +  terminator     AOX1 terminator: Pichia pastoris AOX1; transcription terminator for AOX1
   1702..2109    +  promoter       TEF1 promoter: S. cerevisiae TEF1; promoter for EF-1α
   2116..2163    +  promoter       EM7 promoter: synthetic bacterial promoter&nbsp
   2182..2556    +  CDS            BleoR: antibiotic-binding protein; Sh ble from Streptoalloteichus hindustanus; confers resistance to bleomycin, phleomycin, and Zeocin™
   2622..2869    +  terminator     CYC1 terminator: S. cerevisiae CYC1; transcription terminator for CYC1
   2944..3532    -  rep_origin     ori: high-copy-number ColE1/pMB1/pBR322/pUC origin of replication
>Addgene plasmid #126717 | pZ_P-GAP-eGFP | addgene full sequence | sequence record 248171 | Addgene NGS Result
CTGACGCTCAGTGGAACGAAAACTCACGTTAAGGGATTTTGGTCATGCATGAGATCAGATCTTTTTTGTA
GAAATGTCTTGGTGTCCTCGTCCAATCAGGTAGCCATCTCTGAAATATCTGGCTCCGTTGCAACTCCGAA
CGACCTGCTGGCAACGTAAAATTCTCCGGGGTAAAACTTAAATGTGGAGTAATGGAACCAGAAACGTCTC
TTCCCTTCTCTCTCCTTCCACCGCCCGTTACCGTCCCTAGGAAATTTTACTCTGCTGGAGAGCTTCTTCT
ACGGCCCCCTTGCAGCAATGCTCTTCCCAGCATTACGTTGCGGGTAAAACGGAGGTCGTGTACCCGACCT
AGCAGCCCAGGGATGGAAAAGTCCCGGCCGTCGCTGGCAATAATAGCGGGCGGACGCATGTCATGAGATT
ATTGGAAACCACCAGAATCGAATATAAAAGGCGAACACCTTTCCCAATTTTGGTTTCTCCTGACCCAAAG
ACTTTAAATTTAATTTATTTGTCCCTATTTCAATCAATTGAACAACTATACCACCATGGGTTCTAAAGGT
GAAGAATTATTCACTGGTGTTGTCCCAATTTTGGTTGAATTAGATGGTGATGTTAATGGTCACAAATTTT
CTGTCTCCGGTGAAGGTGAAGGTGATGCTACTTACGGTAAATTGACCTTAAAATTTATTTGTACTACTGG
TAAATTGCCAGTTCCATGGCCAACCTTAGTCACTACTTTCGGTTATGGTGTTCAATGTTTTGCGAGATAC
CCAGATCATATGAAACAACATGACTTTTTCAAGTCTGCCATGCCAGAAGGTTATGTTCAAGAAAGAACTA
TTTTTTTCAAAGATGACGGTAACTACAAGACCAGAGCTGAAGTCAAGTTTGAAGGTGATACCTTAGTTAA
TAGAATCGAATTAAAAGGTATTGATTTTAAAGAAGATGGTAACATTTTAGGTCACAAATTGGAATACAAC
TATAACTCTCACAATGTTTACATCATGGCTGACAAACAAAAGAATGGTATCAAAGTTAACTTCAAAATTA
GACACAACATTGAAGATGGTTCTGTTCAATTAGCTGACCATTATCAACAAAATACTCCAATTGGTGATGG
TCCAGTCTTGTTACCAGACAACCATTACTTATCCACTCAATCTGCCTTATCCAAAGATCCAAACGAAAAG
AGAGACCACATGGTCTTGTTAGAATTTGTTACTGCTGCTGGTATTACCCATGGTATGGATGAATTGTACA
AATAGCGAGCCGCGGCGGCCGCCAGCTTTCTAGAACAAAAACTCATCTCAGAAGAGGATCTGAATAGCGC
CGTCGACCATCATCATCATCATCATTGAGTTTGTAGCCTTAGACATGACTGTTCCTCAGTTCAAGTTGGG
CACTTACGAGAAGACCGGTCTTGCTAGATTCTAATCAAGAGGATGTCAGAATGCCATTTGCCTGAGAGAT
GCAGGCTTCATTTTTGATACTTTTTTATTTGTAACCTATATAGTATAGGATTTTTTTTGTCATTTTGTTT
CTTCTCGTACGAGCTTGCTCCTGATCAGCCTATCTCGCAGCTGATGAATATCTTGTGGTAGGGGTTTGGG
AAAATCATTCGAGTTTGATGTTTTTCTTGGTATTTCCCACTCCTCTTCAGAGTACAGAAGATTAAGTGAG
ACCTTCGTTTGTGCGGATCCCCCACACACCATAGCTTCAAAATGTTTCTACTCCTTTTTTACTCTTCCAG
ATTTTCTCGGACTCCGCGCATCGCCGTACCACTTCAAAACACCCAAGCACAGCATACTAAATTTCCCCTC
TTTCTTCCTCTAGGGTGTCGTTAATTACCCGTACTAAAGGTTTGGAAAAGAAAAAAGAGACCGCCTCGTT
TCTTTTTCTTCGTCGAAAAAGGCAATAAAAATTTTTATCACGTTTCTTTTTCTTGAAAATTTTTTTTTTT
GATTTTTTTCTCTTTCGATGACCTCCCATTGATATTTAAGTTAATAAACGGTCTTCAATTTCTCAAGTTT
CAGTTTCATTTTTCTTGTTCTATTACAACTTTTTTTACTTCTTGCTCATTAGAAAGAAAGCATAGCAATC
TAATCTAAGGGCGGTGTTGACAATTAATCATCGGCATAGTATATCGGCATAGTATAATACGACAAGGTGA
GGAACTAAACCATGGCCAAGTTGACCAGTGCCGTTCCGGTGCTCACCGCGCGCGACGTCGCCGGAGCGGT
CGAGTTCTGGACCGACCGGCTCGGGTTCTCCCGGGACTTCGTGGAGGACGACTTCGCCGGTGTGGTCCGG
GACGACGTGACCCTGTTCATCAGCGCGGTCCAGGACCAGGTGGTGCCGGACAACACCCTGGCCTGGGTGT
GGGTGCGCGGCCTGGACGAGCTGTACGCCGAGTGGTCGGAGGTCGTGTCCACGAACTTCCGGGACGCCTC
CGGGCCGGCCATGACCGAGATCGGCGAGCAGCCGTGGGGGCGGGAGTTCGCCCTGCGCGACCCGGCCGGC
AACTGCGTGCACTTCGTGGCCGAGGAGCAGGACTGACACGTCCGACGCGGCCCGACGGGTCCGAGGCCTC
GGAGATCCGTCCCCCTTTTCCTTTGTCGATATCATGTAATTAGTTATGTCACGCTTACATTCACGCCCTC
CCCCCACATCCGCTCTAACCGAAAAGGAAGGAGTTAGACAACCTGAAGTCTAGGTCCCTATTTATTTTTT
TATAGTTATGTTAGTATTAAGAACGTTATTTATATTTCAAATTTTTCTTTTTTTTCTGTACAGACGCGTG
TACGCATGTAACATTATACTGAAAACCTTGCTTGAGAAGGTTTTGGGACGCTCGAAGGCTTTAATTTGCA
AGCTGGAGACCAACATGTGAGCAAAAGGCCAGCAAAAGGCCAGGAACCGTAAAAAGGCCGCGTTGCTGGC
GTTTTTCCATAGGCTCCGCCCCCCTGACGAGCATCACAAAAATCGACGCTCAAGTCAGAGGTGGCGAAAC
CCGACAGGACTATAAAGATACCAGGCGTTTCCCCCTGGAAGCTCCCTCGTGCGCTCTCCTGTTCCGACCC
TGCCGCTTACCGGATACCTGTCCGCCTTTCTCCCTTCGGGAAGCGTGGCGCTTTCTCATAGCTCACGCTG
TAGGTATCTCAGTTCGGTGTAGGTCGTTCGCTCCAAGCTGGGCTGTGTGCACGAACCCCCCGTTCAGCCC
GACCGCTGCGCCTTATCCGGTAACTATCGTCTTGAGTCCAACCCGGTAAGACACGACTTATCGCCACTGG
CAGCAGCCACTGGTAACAGGATTAGCAGAGCGAGGTATGTAGGCGGTGCTACAGAGTTCTTGAAGTGGTG
GCCTAACTACGGCTACACTAGAAGAACAGTATTTGGTATCTGCGCTCTGCTGAAGCCAGTTACCTTCGGA
AAAAGAGTTGGTAGCTCTTGATCCGGCAAACAAACCACCGCTGGTAGCGGTGGTTTTTTTGTTTGCAAGC
AGCAGATTACGCGCAGAAAAAAAGGATCTCAAGAAGATCCTTTGATCTTTTCTACGGGGT
